Addgene plasmid #132759: pUCIDT-House1
Purpose: Encodes an iconic representation of a house
Depositing lab: Mark Bathe. Depositing organization: Massachusetts Institute of Technology. Publication: Random access DNA memory using Boolean search in an archival file storage system. Banal JL, Shepherd TR, Berleant J, Huang H, Reyes M, Ackerman CM, Blainey PC, Bathe M. Nat Mater. 2021 Sep;20(9):1272-1280. doi: 10.1038/s41563-021-01021-3. Epub 2021 Jun 10. PubMed 34112975.
Backbone
  Vector backbone: pUCIDT-Amp
  Backbone manufacturer: IDT
  Backbone size w/o insert (bp): 2761
  Total vector size (bp): 3066
  Vector type: Unspecified
Growth in bacteria
  Bacterial resistance: Ampicillin, 100 μg/mL
  Growth temperature: 37°C
  Growth strain: DH5alpha
  Copy number: High Copy
Gene/Insert
  Gene/Insert name: House1
  Species: Synthetic
  Insert size (bp): 307
  Cloning method: Unknown
  Sequencing primers: 5′ gaattcgtcgtcgtcccctcaaact; 3′ ctgcagattgatgccaccttttcagc
Terms and licenses: Academic/Nonprofit Terms; Industry Terms: Not Available to Industry
How to cite: pUCIDT-House1 was a gift from Mark Bathe (Addgene plasmid # 132759 ; http://n2t.net/addgene:132759 ; RRID:Addgene_132759)
