[The description below was written by a language model from this plasmid's Addgene catalogue record and pLannotate feature annotations shown in this document.]
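Description:
pUCIDT-House1 is a small, high-copy bacterial plasmid of about 3.07 kb, built on the commercial pUCIDT-Amp gene-synthesis backbone and used to store a synthetic DNA fragment rather than to express a protein. It is propagated in E. coli through a ColE1/pMB1-type pUC origin of replication and selected with ampicillin through the β-lactamase gene (AmpR) driven by its native bla promoter. The rest of the annotated backbone consists of typical pUC-lineage remnants: short fragments of rop, the pBR322 bom region and lacI, plus a lac promoter with its CAP binding site and lac operator, and a partial lacZα coding segment.

The payload, House1, is a 307 bp fully synthetic insert described as encoding an iconic representation of a house, meaning it is digital image information written into a DNA sequence rather than a biological gene. The automated annotation does not label the insert. An unannotated stretch of roughly 470 bp between the lacZα fragment and the lac operator is large enough to contain it, consistent with placement in the lacZα/cloning region of a pUC-type vector, although the record does not state the cloning method or exact junctions. No expression of the insert is implied, and the vector type is listed as unspecified.

The associated work concerns random-access DNA memory and Boolean search in an archival file storage system. This suggests the plasmid serves as a renewable, sequence-verified source of one image "file" for DNA data storage, retrieval and readout experiments, probably alongside similar plasmids carrying other images.
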