Features (pLannotate 1.2.2; 10 found; start..end, strand, type, name):
    204..792     -  rep_origin     ori: high-copy-number ColE1/pMB1/pBR322/pUC origin of replication
    963..1823    -  CDS            AmpR: β-lactamase; bla; confers resistance to ampicillin, carbenicillin, and related antibiotics
   1824..1928    -  promoter       AmpR promoter: bla
   2023..2058    +  CDS            rop (fragment): Rop protein, which maintains plasmids at low copy number; rop
   2160..2259    +  misc_feature   bom (fragment): basis of mobility region from pBR322
   2265..2419    -  CDS            lacZα (fragment): LacZα fragment of β-galactosidase; lacZ fragment
   2894..2910    -  protein_bind   lac operator: The lac repressor binds to the lac operator to inhibit transcription in E. coli. This inhibition can be relieved by adding lactose or isopropyl-β-D-thiogalactopyranoside (IPTG). lac repressor encoded by lacI
   2918..2948    -  promoter       lac promoter: promoter for the E. coli lac operon
   2963..2984    -  protein_bind   CAP binding site: CAP binding activates transcription in the presence of cAMP. E. coli catabolite activator protein
   2997..21      -  CDS            lacI (fragment) (across the origin): lac repressor; lacI; The lac repressor binds to the lac operator to inhibit transcription in E. coli. This inhibition can be relieved by adding lactose or isopropyl-β-D-thiogalactopyranoside (IPTG).
>Addgene plasmid #132759 | pUCIDT-House1 | addgene full sequence | sequence record 260674 | Addgene NGS Result
GGCGGTTTGCGTATTGGGCGCTCTTCCGCTTCCTCGCTCACTGACTCGCTGCGCTCGGTCGTTCGGCTGC
GGCGAGCGGTATCAGCTCACTCAAAGGCGGTAATACGGTTATCCACAGAATCAGGGGATAACGCAGGAAA
GAACATGTGAGCAAAAGGCCAGCAAAAGGCCAGGAACCGTAAAAAGGCCGCGTTGCTGGCGTTTTTCCAT
AGGCTCCGCCCCCCTGACGAGCATCACAAAAATCGACGCTCAAGTCAGAGGTGGCGAAACCCGACAGGAC
TATAAAGATACCAGGCGTTTCCCCCTGGAAGCTCCCTCGTGCGCTCTCCTGTTCCGACCCTGTCGCTTAC
CGGATACCTGTCCGCCTTTCTCCCTTCGGGAAGCGTGGCGCTTTCTCATAGCTCACGCTGTAGGTATCTC
AGTTCGGTGTAGGTCGTTCGCTCCAAGCTGGGCTGTGTGCACGAACCCCCCGTTCAGCCCGACCGCTGCG
CCTTATCCGGTAACTATCGTCTTGAGTCCAACCCGGTAAGACACGACTTATCGCCACTGGCAGCAGCCAC
TGGTAACAGGATTAGCAGAGCGAGGTATGTAGGCGGTGCTACAGAGTTCTTGAAGTGGTGGCCTAACTAC
GGCTACACTAGAAGAACAGTATTTGGTATCTGCGCTCTGCTGAAGCCAGTTACCTTCGGAAAAAGAGTTG
GTAGCTCTTGATCCGGCAAACAAACCACCGCTGGTAGCGGTGGTTTTTTTGTTTGCAAGCAGCAGATTAC
GCGCAGAAAAAAAGGATCTCAAGAAGATCCTTTGATCTTTTCTACGGGGTCTGACGCTCAGTGGAACGAA
AACTCACGTTAAGGGATTTTGGTCATGAGATTATCAAAAAGGATCTTCACCTAGATCCTTTTAAATTAAA
AATGAAGTTTTAAATCAATCTAAAGTATATATGAGTAAACTTGGTCTGACAGTTACCAATGCTTAATCAG
TGAGGCACCTATCTCAGCGATCTGTCTATTTCGTTCATCCATAGTTGCCTGACTCCCCGTCGTGTAGATA
ACTACGATACGGGAGGGCTTACCATCTGGCCCCAGTGCTGCAATGATACCGCGAGACCCACGCTCACCGG
CTCCAGATTTATCAGCAATAAACCAGCCAGCCGGAAGGGCCGAGCGCAGAAGTGGTCCTGCAACTTTATC
CGCCTCCATCCAGTCTATTAATTGTTGCCGGGAAGCTAGAGTAAGTAGTTCGCCAGTTAATAGTTTGCGC
AACGTTGTTGCCATTGCTACAGGCATCGTGGTGTCACGCTCGTCGTTTGGTATGGCTTCATTCAGCTCCG
GTTCCCAACGATCAAGGCGAGTTACATGATCCCCCATGTTGTGCAAAAAAGCGGTTAGCTCCTTCGGTCC
TCCGATCGTTGTCAGAAGTAAGTTGGCCGCAGTGTTATCACTCATGGTTATGGCAGCACTGCATAATTCT
CTTACTGTCATGCCATCCGTAAGATGCTTTTCTGTGACTGGTGAGTACTCAACCAAGTCATTCTGAGAAT
AGTGTATGCGGCGACCGAGTTGCTCTTGCCCGGCGTCAATACGGGATAATACCGCGCCACATAGCAGAAC
TTTAAAAGTGCTCATCATTGGAAAACGTTCTTCGGGGCGAAAACTCTCAAGGATCTTACCGCTGTTGAGA
TCCAGTTCGATGTAACCCACTCGTGCACCCAACTGATCTTCAGCATCTTTTACTTTCACCAGCGTTTCTG
GGTGAGCAAAAACAGGAAGGCAAAATGCCGCAAAAAAGGGAATAAGGGCGACACGGAAATGTTGAATACT
CATACTCTACCTTTTTCAATATTATTGAAGCATTTATCAGGGTTATTGTCTCATGAGCGGATACATATTT
GAATGTATTTAGAAAAATAAACAAATAGGGGTTCCGCGCACATTTCCCCGAAAAGTGCCACCTGACGTCT
AAGAAACCATTATTATCATGACATTAACCTATAAAAATAGGCGTATCACGAGGCCCTTTCGTCTCGCGCG
TTTCGGTGATGACGGTGAAAACCTCTGACACATGCAGCTCCCGGAGACGGTCACAGCTTGTCTGTAAGCG
GATGCCGGGAGCAGACAAGCCCGTCAGGGCGCGTCAGCGGGTGTTGGCGGGTGTCGGGGCTGGCTTAACT
ATGCGGCATCAGAGCAGATTGTACTGAGAGTGCACCAAATGCGGTGTGAAATACCGCACAGATGCGTAAG
GAGAAAATACCGCATCAGGCGCCATTCGCCATTCAGGCTGCGCAACTGTTGGGAAGGGCGATCGGTGCGG
GCCTCATCGCTATTACGCCAGCTGGCGAAAGGGGGATGTGCTGCAAGGCGATTAAGTTGGGTAACGCCAG
GGTTTTCCCAGTCACGACGTTGTAAAACGACGGCCAGTGCAACGCGATGACGATGGATAGCGATTCATCG
ATGAGCTGACCCGATCGCCGCCGCCGGAGGGTTGCGTTTGAGACGGGCGACAGATGAATTCGTCGTCGTC
CCCTCAAACTATCATATCTCACTGCGACTATCGATGAGACATACTCAGCTCGTAACCGTCCGGTGTGCAG
GAAGCTCTTTGTATTCGGCGTGTCACGCGGTACAAGGCCGTCATTTATCGGTCATGACACTCGAAAGTGA
AAATATATATGGCTGTACCTTAAAATGGCGTAACGCGACCCTTACGTAGCTATGAGCGCAGCAGCCTCTT
AGTGTTCCTTGAGCGCCCTCATTACATCTGCCGTACCTACTATCGTAGTAGACAGCGCACGTCGCGCTGA
AAAGGTGGCATCAATCTGCAGATCAGTTCTGGACCAGCGAGCTGTGCTGCGACTCGTGGCGTAATCATGG
TCATAGCTGTTTCCTGTGTGAAATTGTTATCCGCTCACAATTCCACACAACATACGAGCCGGAAGCATAA
AGTGTAAAGCCTGGGGTGCCTAATGAGTGAGCTAACTCACATTAATTGCGTTGCGCTCACTGCCCGCTTT
CCAGTCGGGAAACCTGTCGTGCCAGCTGCATTAATGAATCGGCCAACGCGCGGGGAGA
